>Addgene plasmid #50025 | pENTR-p14FAST | addgene full sequence | sequence record 405019 | Addgene NGS Result
CTTTCCTGCGTTATCCCCTGATTCTGTGGATAACCGTATTACCGCCTTTGAGTGAGCTGATACCGCTCGC
CGCAGCCGAACGACCGAGCGCAGCGAGTCAGTGAGCGAGGAAGCGGAAGAGCGCCCAATACGCAAACCGC
CTCTCCCCGCGCGTTGGCCGATTCATTAATGCAGCTGGCACGACAGGTTTCCCGACTGGAAAGCGGGCAG
TGAGCGCAACGCAATTAATACGCGTACCGCTAGCCAGGAAGAGTTTGTAGAAACGCAAAAAGGCCATCCG
TCAGGATGGCCTTCTGCTTAGTTTGATGCCTGGCAGTTTATGGCGGGCGTCCTGCCCGCCACCCTCCGGG
CCGTTGCTTCACAACGTTCAAATCCGCTCCCGGCGGATTTGTCCTACTCAGGAGAGCGTTCACCGACAAA
CAACAGATAAAACGAAAGGCCCAGTCTTCCGACTGAGCCTTTCGTTTTATTTGATGCCTGGCAGTTCCCT
ACTCTCGCGTTAACGCTAGCATGGATGTTTTCCCAGTCACGACGTTGTAAAACGACGGCCAGTCTTAAGC
TCGGGCCCCAAATAATGATTTTATTTTGACTGATAGTGACCTGTTCGTTGCAACAAATTGATGAGCAATG
CTTTTTTATAATGCCAACTTTGTACAAAAAAGCAGGCTTCACCATGGGGAGTGGACCCTCTAATTTCGTC
AATCACGCACCTGGAGAAGCAATTGTAACCGGTTTGGAGAAAGGGGCAGATAAAGTAGCTGGAACGATAT
CACATACGATTTGGGAAGTGATCGCCGGATTAGTAGCCTTGCTGACATTCTTAGCGTTTGGCTTCTGGTT
GTTCAAGTATCTCCAAAAGAGAAGAGAAAGAAGGAGACAACTCACTGAGTTCCAAAAACGGTATCTACGG
AATAGCTACAGGTTGAGTGAGATCCAGAGACCTATATCACAGCACGAATACGAAGACCCATACGAGCCAC
CAAGTCGTAGGAAACCACCCCCTCCTCCTTATAGCACATACGTCAACATCGATAATGTCTCAGCCATTTA
GACCCAGCTTTCTTGTACAAAGTTGGCATTATAAGAAAGCATTGCTTATCAATTTGTTGCAACGAACAGG
TCACTATCAGTCAAAATAAAATCATTATTTGCCATCCAGCTGATATCCCCTATAGTGAGTCGTATTACAT
GGTCATAGCTGTTTCCTGGCAGCTCTGGCCCGTGTCTCAAAATCTCTGATGTTACATTGCACAAGATAAA
AATATATCATCATGAACAATAAAACTGTCTGCTTACATAAACAGTAATACAAGGGGTGTTATGAGCCATA
TTCAACGGGAAACGTCGAGGCCGCGATTAAATTCCAACATGGATGCTGATTTATATGGGTATAAATGGGC
TCGCGATAATGTCGGGCAATCAGGTGCGACAATCTATCGCTTGTATGGGAAGCCCGATGCGCCAGAGTTG
TTTCTGAAACATGGCAAAGGTAGCGTTGCCAATGATGTTACAGATGAGATGGTCAGACTAAACTGGCTGA
CGGAATTTATGCCTCTTCCGACCATCAAGCATTTTATCCGTACTCCTGATGATGCATGGTTACTCACCAC
TGCGATCCCCGGAAAAACAGCATTCCAGGTATTAGAAGAATATCCTGATTCAGGTGAAAATATTGTTGAT
GCGCTGGCAGTGTTCCTGCGCCGGTTGCATTCGATTCCTGTTTGTAATTGTCCTTTTAACAGCGATCGCG
TATTTCGTCTCGCTCAGGCGCAATCACGAATGAATAACGGTTTGGTTGATGCGAGTGATTTTGATGACGA
GCGTAATGGCTGGCCTGTTGAACAAGTCTGGAAAGAAATGCATAAACTTTTGCCATTCTCACCGGATTCA
GTCGTCACTCATGGTGATTTCTCACTTGATAACCTTATTTTTGACGAGGGGAAATTAATAGGTTGTATTG
ATGTTGGACGAGTCGGAATCGCAGACCGATACCAGGATCTTGCCATCCTATGGAACTGCCTCGGTGAGTT
TTCTCCTTCATTACAGAAACGGCTTTTTCAAAAATATGGTATTGATAATCCTGATATGAATAAATTGCAG
TTTCATTTGATGCTCGATGAGTTTTTCTAATCAGAATTGGTTAATTGGTTGTAACACTGGCAGAGCATTA
CGCTGACTTGACGGGACGGCGCAAGCTCATGACCAAAATCCCTTAACGTGAGTTACGCGTCGTTCCACTG
AGCGTCAGACCCCGTAGAAAAGATCAAAGGATCTTCTTGAGATCCTTTTTTTCTGCGCGTAATCTGCTGC
TTGCAAACAAAAAAACCACCGCTACCAGCGGTGGTTTGTTTGCCGGATCAAGAGCTACCAACTCTTTTTC
CGAAGGTAACTGGCTTCAGCAGAGCGCAGATACCAAATACTGTTCTTCTAGTGTAGCCGTAGTTAGGCCA
CCACTTCAAGAACTCTGTAGCACCGCCTACATACCTCGCTCTGCTAATCCTGTTACCAGTGGCTGCTGCC
AGTGGCGATAAGTCGTGTCTTACCGGGTTGGACTCAAGACGATAGTTACCGGATAAGGCGCAGCGGTCGG
GCTGAACGGGGGGTTCGTGCACACAGCCCAGCTTGGAGCGAACGACCTACACCGAACTGAGATACCTACA
GCGTGAGCTATGAGAAAGCGCCACGCTTCCCGAAGGGAGAAAGGCGGACAGGTATCCGGTAAGCGGCAGG
GTCGGAACAGGAGAGCGCACGAGGGAGCTTCCAGGGGGAAACGCCTGGTATCTTTATAGTCCTGTCGGGT
TTCGCCACCTCTGACTTGAGCGTCGATTTTTGTGATGCTCGTCAGGGGGGCGGAGCCTATGGAAAAACGC
CAGCAACGCGGCCTTTTTACGGTTCCTGGCCTTTTGCTGGCCTTTTGCTCACATGTT
Features (pLannotate 1.2.2; 9 found; start..end, strand, type, name):
    121..213     +  CDS            lacI (fragment): lac repressor; lacI; The lac repressor binds to the lac operator to inhibit transcription in E. coli. This inhibition can be relieved by adding lactose or isopropyl-β-D-thiogalactopyranoside (IPTG).
    268..295     -  terminator     rrnB T2 terminator: transcription terminator T2 from the E. coli rrnB gene
    427..470     +  terminator     rrnB T1 terminator: Escherichia coli rrnB; transcription terminator T1 from the E. coli rrnB gene
    517..553     -  CDS            lacZα (fragment): LacZα fragment of β-galactosidase; lacZ fragment
    569..668     +  protein_bind   attL1: mutant version of attL; recombination site for the Gateway® LR reaction LR Clonase™
   1052..1151    -  protein_bind   attL2: mutant version of attL; recombination site for the Gateway® LR reaction LR Clonase™
   1169..1187    -  promoter       T7 promoter: promoter for bacteriophage T7 RNA polymerase
   1321..2130    +  CDS            KanR: aminoglycoside phosphotransferase; aph(3')-Ia; confers resistance to kanamycin in bacteria or G418 (Geneticin®) in eukaryotes
   2277..2865    +  rep_origin     ori: high-copy-number ColE1/pMB1/pBR322/pUC origin of replication
