[The description below was written by a language model from this plasmid's Addgene catalogue record and pLannotate feature annotations shown in this document.]
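Description:
pENTR-p14FAST is a Gateway entry clone of about 2.9 kb, built on the pDONR221 backbone, that carries the coding sequence for the p14 fusion-associated small transmembrane (FAST) protein of reptilian orthoreovirus. It is maintained in E. coli from a high-copy ColE1/pUC-type origin and selected with kanamycin through an aminoglycoside phosphotransferase (KanR) gene. The 378 bp insert is not itself annotated in the feature table, but it occupies the interval between the attL1 and attL2 sites, which are the recombination sites produced when a donor vector has received an insert. Upstream of attL1 lie the rrnB T1 and T2 terminators, which shield the insert from read-through transcription originating in the backbone. Small lacI and lacZα fragments and a T7 promoter just outside attL2 are also detected as backbone remnants. M13 forward and reverse primer sites are recorded for sequencing across the insert.

As an entry vector, the plasmid has no annotated eukaryotic promoter and is not meant to express p14 directly. Instead, an LR Clonase reaction transfers the attL-flanked open reading frame into a destination vector of choice, which supplies the promoter and any tags or selection markers. The construct belongs to a library of mammalian effector modules for synthetic morphology, where p14FAST serves as a cell–cell fusion module. According to the depositor, mammalian cells expressing the protein fuse with any neighbouring cells they contact, including non-expressing cells of other types. The depositor therefore cautions that expressing cultures could in principle fuse with human cells and transfer hazardous genetic material, and that they warrant appropriate precautions.
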