Addgene plasmid #50025: pENTR-p14FAST
Purpose: pENTR vector for reptilian orthoreovirus p14 fusion-associated small transmembrane (FAST) protein
Depositing lab: Jamie Davies. Depositing organization: University of Edinburgh. Publication: A library of mammalian effector modules for synthetic morphology. Cachat E, Liu W, Hohenstein P, Davies JA. J Biol Eng. 2014 Nov 19;8(1):26. eCollection 2014. 158 PubMed 25478005.
Backbone
  Vector backbone: pDONR221
  Backbone manufacturer: Life Technologies
  Backbone size w/o insert (bp): 2549
  Total vector size (bp): 2927
  Vector type: Entry vector
Growth in bacteria
  Bacterial resistance: Kanamycin, 50 μg/mL
  Growth temperature: 37°C
  Growth strain: Top10
  Copy number: High Copy
Gene/Insert
  Gene/Insert name: p14FAST (alt name: p14 fusion-associated small transmembrane (FAST) protein)
  Species: Reptilian orthoreovirus
  Insert size (bp): 378
  GenBank ID: AY238887
  Cloning method: Gateway Cloning
  Sequencing primers: 5′ M13_F; 3′ M13_R
Terms and licenses: Academic/Nonprofit Terms; Industry Terms: Not Available to Industry
Depositor comments: When p14FAST is expressed in mammalian cells, fusion takes place between expressing cells and any other neighbouring cells that are in contact (even with non-expressing cells of a different cell type). Potential users should note that this implies a risk that cells carrying the fusion gene might fuse with cells of living humans, and potentially carry dangerous genetic material such as oncogenes and viruses into them (even basic cells lines carry mutations making them proliferative and immortal). Appropriate precautions should therefore be taken when handling the cultures.
How to cite: pENTR-p14FAST was a gift from Jamie Davies (Addgene plasmid # 50025 ; http://n2t.net/addgene:50025 ; RRID:Addgene_50025)
