>Addgene plasmid #50025 | pENTR-p14FAST | addgene partial sequence | sequence record 100335 | M13-F20 5'-TGTAAAACGACGGCCAGT-3'
GACTGATAGTGACCTGTTCGTTGCAACAAATTGATGAGCAATGCTTTTTTATAATGCCAACTTTGTACAA
AAAAGCAGGCTTCACCATGGGGAGTGGACCCTCTAATTTCGTCAATCACGCACCTGGAGAAGCAATTGTA
ACCGGTTTGGAGAAAGGGGCAGATAAAGTAGCTGGAACGATATCACATACGATTTGGGAAGTGATCGCCG
GATTAGTAGCCTTGCTGACATTCTTAGCGTTTGGCTTCTGGTTGTTCAAGTATCTCCAAAAGAGAAGAGA
AAGAAGGAGACAACTCACTGAGTTCCAAAAACGGTATCTACGGAATAGCTACAGGTTGAGTGAGATCCAG
AGACCTATATCACAGCACGAATACGAAGACCCATACGAGCCACCAAGTCGTAGGAAACCACCCCCTCCTC
CTTATAGCACATACGTCAACATCGATAATGTCTCAGCCATTTAGACCCAGCTTTCTTGTACAAAGTTGGC
ATTATAAGAAAGCATTGCTTATCAATTTGTTGCAACGAACAGGTCACTATCAGTCAAAATAAAATCATTA
TTTGCCATCCAGCTGATATCCCCTATAGTGAGTCGTATTACATGGTCATAGCTGTTTCCTGGCAGCTCTG
GCCCGTGTCTCAAAATCTCTGATGTTACATTGCACAAGATAAAAATATATCATCATGAACAATAAAACTG
TCTGCTTACATAAACAGTAATACAAGGGGTGTTATGAGCCATATTCAAC
