>Addgene plasmid #50025 | pENTR-p14FAST | addgene partial sequence | sequence record 100336 | M13-Rev 5'-CAGGAAACAGCTATGACC-3'
AGCTGGATGGCAATAATGATTTTATTTTGACTGATAGTGACCTGTTCGTTGCAACAAATTGATAAGCAAT
GCTTTCTTATAATGCCAACTTTGTACAAGAAAGCTGGGTCTAAATGGCTGAGACATTATCGATGTTGACG
TATGTGCTATAAGGAGGAGGGGGTGGTTTCCTACGACTTGGTGGCTCGTATGGGTCTTCGTATTCGTGCT
GTGATATAGGTCTCTGGATCTCACTCAACCTGTAGCTATTCCGTAGATACCGTTTTTGGAACTCAGTGAG
TTGTCTCCTTCTTTCTCTTCTCTTTTGGAGATACTTGAACAACCAGAAGCCAAACGCTAAGAATGTCAGC
AAGGCTACTAATCCGGCGATCACTTCCCAAATCGTATGTGATATCGTTCCAGCTACTTTATCTGCCCCTT
TCTCCAAACCGGTTACAATTGCTTCTCCAGGTGCGTGATTGACGAAATTAGAGGGTCCACTCCCCATGGT
GAAGCCTGCTTTTTTGTACAAAGTTGGCATTATAAAAAAGCATTGCTCATCAATTTGTTGCAACGAACAG
GTCACTATCAGTCAAAATAAAATCATTATTTGGGGCCC
